>Addgene plasmid #90727 | KMT5A H2.3 gRNA | addgene full sequence | sequence record 183189 | Addgene NGS Result
TCATTAATGCAGCTGGCACGACAGGTTTCCCGACTGGAAAGCGGGCAGTGAGCGCAACGCAATTAATGTG
AGTTAGCTCACTCATTAGGCACCCCAGGCTTTACACTTTATGCTTCCGGCTCGTATGTTGTGTGGAATTG
TGAGCGGATAACAATTTCACACAGGAAACAGCTATGACCATGATTACGCCAAGCGCGCAATTAACCCTCA
CTAAAGGGAACAAAAGCTGGAGCTGCAAGCTTAATGTAGTCTTATGCAATACTCTTGTAGTCTTGCAACA
TGGTAACGATGAGTTAGCAACATGCCTTACAAGGAGAGAAAAAGCACCGTGCATGCCGATTGGTGGAAGT
AAGGTGGTACGATCGTGCCTTATTAGGAAGGCAACAGACGGGTCTGACATGGATTGGACGAACCACTGAA
TTGCCGCATTGCAGAGATATTGTATTTAAGTGCCTAGCTCGATACATAAACGGGTCTCTCTGGTTAGACC
AGATCTGAGCCTGGGAGCTCTCTGGCTAACTAGGGAACCCACTGCTTAAGCCTCAATAAAGCTTGCCTTG
AGTGCTTCAAGTAGTGTGTGCCCGTCTGTTGTGTGACTCTGGTAACTAGAGATCCCTCAGACCCTTTTAG
TCAGTGTGGAAAATCTCTAGCAGTGGCGCCCGAACAGGGACTTGAAAGCGAAAGGGAAACCAGAGGAGCT
CTCTCGACGCAGGACTCGGCTTGCTGAAGCGCGCACGGCAAGAGGCGAGGGGCGGCGACTGGTGAGTACG
CCAAAAATTTTGACTAGCGGAGGCTAGAAGGAGAGAGATGGGTGCGAGAGCGTCAGTATTAAGCGGGGGA
GAATTAGATCGCGATGGGAAAAAATTCGGTTAAGGCCAGGGGGAAAGAAAAAATATAAATTAAAACATAT
AGTATGGGCAAGCAGGGAGCTAGAACGATTCGCAGTTAATCCTGGCCTGTTAGAAACATCAGAAGGCTGT
AGACAAATACTGGGACAGCTACAACCATCCCTTCAGACAGGATCAGAAGAACTTAGATCATTATATAATA
CAGTAGCAACCCTCTATTGTGTGCATCAAAGGATAGAGATAAAAGACACCAAGGAAGCTTTAGACAAGAT
AGAGGAAGAGCAAAACAAAAGTAAGACCACCGCACAGCAAGCGGCCGCTGATCTTCAGACCTGGAGGAGG
AGATATGAGGGACAATTGGAGAAGTGAATTATATAAATATAAAGTAGTAAAAATTGAACCATTAGGAGTA
GCACCCACCAAGGCAAAGAGAAGAGTGGTGCAGAGAGAAAAAAGAGCAGTGGGAATAGGAGCTTTGTTCC
TTGGGTTCTTGGGAGCAGCAGGAAGCACTATGGGCGCAGCGTCAATGACGCTGACGGTACAGGCCAGACA
ATTATTGTCTGGTATAGTGCAGCAGCAGAACAATTTGCTGAGGGCTATTGAGGCGCAACAGCATCTGTTG
CAACTCACAGTCTGGGGCATCAAGCAGCTCCAGGCAAGAATCCTGGCTGTGGAAAGATACCTAAAGGATC
AACAGCTCCTGGGGATTTGGGGTTGCTCTGGAAAACTCATTTGCACCACTGCTGTGCCTTGGAATGCTAG
TTGGAGTAATAAATCTCTGGAACAGATTTGGAATCACACGACCTGGATGGAGTGGGACAGAGAAATTAAC
AATTACACAAGCTTAATACACTCCTTAATTGAAGAATCGCAAAACCAGCAAGAAAAGAATGAACAAGAAT
TATTGGAATTAGATAAATGGGCAAGTTTGTGGAATTGGTTTAACATAACAAATTGGCTGTGGTATATAAA
ATTATTCATAATGATAGTAGGAGGCTTGGTAGGTTTAAGAATAGTTTTTGCTGTACTTTCTATAGTGAAT
AGAGTTAGGCAGGGATATTCACCATTATCGTTTCAGACCCACCTCCCAACCCCGAGGGGACCCAGAGAGG
GCCTATTTCCCATGATTCCTTCATATTTGCATATACGATACAAGGCTGTTAGAGAGATAATTAGAATTAA
TTTGACTGTAAACACAAAGATATTAGTACAAAATACGTGACGTAGAAAGTAATAATTTCTTGGGTAGTTT
GCAGTTTTAAAATTATGTTTTAAAATGGACTATCATATGCTTACCGTAACTTGAAAGTATTTCGATTTCT
TGGCTTTATATATCTTGTGGAAAGGACGAAACACCGAAGATGTCCAAGCCCCGCGGTTTAAGAGCTATGC
TGGAAACAGCATAGCAAGTTTAAATAAGGCTAGTCCGTTATCAACTTGAAAAAGTGGCACCGAGTCGGTG
CTTTTTTTGAATTCTAGATCTTGAGACAAATGGCAGTATTCATCCACAATTTTAAAAGAAAAGGGGGGAT
TGGGGGGTACAGTGCAGGGGAAAGAATAGTAGACATAATAGCAACAGACATACAAACTAAAGAATTACAA
AAACAAATTACAAAAATTCAAAATTTTCGGGTTTATTACAGGGACAGCAGAGATCCACTTTGGCGCCGGC
TCGAGTGGCTCCGGTGCCCGTCAGTGGGCAGAGCGCACATCGCCCACAGTCCCCGAGAAGTTGGGGGGAG
GGGTCGGCAATTGAACCGGTGCCTAGAGAAGGTGGCGCGGGGTAAACTGGGAAAGTGATGTCGTGTACTG
GCTCCGCCTTTTTCCCGAGGGTGGGGGAGAACCGTATATAAGTGCAGTAGTCGCCGTGAACGTTCTTTTT
CGCAACGGGTTTGCCGCCAGAACACAGGTGTCGTGACGCGGGATCCGCCACCATGACCGAGTACAAGCCC
ACGGTGCGCCTCGCCACCCGCGACGACGTCCCCAGGGCCGTACGCACCCTCGCCGCCGCGTTCGCCGACT
ACCCCGCCACGCGCCACACCGTCGATCCGGACCGCCACATCGAGCGGGTCACCGAGCTGCAAGAACTCTT
CCTCACGCGCGTCGGGCTCGACATCGGCAAGGTGTGGGTCGCGGACGACGGCGCCGCGGTGGCGGTCTGG
ACCACGCCGGAGAGCGTCGAAGCGGGGGCGGTGTTCGCCGAGATCGGCCCGCGCATGGCCGAGTTGAGCG
GTTCCCGGCTGGCCGCGCAGCAACAGATGGAAGGCCTCCTGGCGCCGCACCGGCCCAAGGAGCCCGCGTG
GTTCCTGGCCACCGTCGGAGTCTCGCCCGACCACCAGGGCAAGGGTCTGGGCAGCGCCGTCGTGCTCCCC
GGAGTGGAGGCGGCCGAGCGCGCCGGGGTGCCCGCCTTCCTGGAGACCTCCGCGCCCCGCAACCTCCCCT
TCTACGAGCGGCTCGGCTTCACCGTCACCGCCGACGTCGAGGTGCCCGAAGGACCGCGCACCTGGTGCAT
GACCCGCAAGCCCGGTGCCTGAACGCGTTAAGTCGACAATCAACCTCTGGATTACAAAATTTGTGAAAGA
TTGACTGGTATTCTTAACTATGTTGCTCCTTTTACGCTATGTGGATACGCTGCTTTAATGCCTTTGTATC
ATGCTATTGCTTCCCGTATGGCTTTCATTTTCTCCTCCTTGTATAAATCCTGGTTGCTGTCTCTTTATGA
GGAGTTGTGGCCCGTTGTCAGGCAACGTGGCGTGGTGTGCACTGTGTTTGCTGACGCAACCCCCACTGGT
TGGGGCATTGCCACCACCTGTCAGCTCCTTTCCGGGACTTTCGCTTTCCCCCTCCCTATTGCCACGGCGG
AACTCATCGCCGCCTGCCTTGCCCGCTGCTGGACAGGGGCTCGGCTGTTGGGCACTGACAATTCCGTGGT
GTTGTCGGGGAAATCATCGTCCTTTCCTTGGCTGCTCGCCTGTGTTGCCACCTGGATTCTGCGCGGGACG
TCCTTCTGCTACGTCCCTTCGGCCCTCAATCCAGCGGACCTTCCTTCCCGCGGCCTGCTGCCGGCTCTGC
GGCCTCTTCCGCGTCTTCGCCTTCGCCCTCAGACGAGTCGGATCTCCCTTTGGGCCGCCTCCCCGCGTCG
ACTTTAAGACCAATGACTTACAAGGCAGCTGTAGATCTTAGCCACTTTTTAAAAGAAAAGGGGGGACTGG
AAGGGCTAATTCACTCCCAACGAAGACAAGATCTGCTTTTTGCTTGTACTGGGTCTCTCTGGTTAGACCA
GATCTGAGCCTGGGAGCTCTCTGGCTAACTAGGGAACCCACTGCTTAAGCCTCAATAAAGCTTGCCTTGA
GTGCTTCAAGTAGTGTGTGCCCGTCTGTTGTGTGACTCTGGTAACTAGAGATCCCTCAGACCCTTTTAGT
CAGTGTGGAAAATCTCTAGCAGTACGTATAGTAGTTCATGTCATCTTATTATTCAGTATTTATAACTTGC
AAAGAAATGAATATCAGAGAGTGAGAGGAACTTGTTTATTGCAGCTTATAATGGTTACAAATAAAGCAAT
AGCATCACAAATTTCACAAATAAAGCATTTTTTTCACTGCATTCTAGTTGTGGTTTGTCCAAACTCATCA
ATGTATCTTATCATGTCTGGCTCTAGCTATCCCGCCCCTAACTCCGCCCATCCCGCCCCTAACTCCGCCC
AGTTCCGCCCATTCTCCGCCCCATGGCTGACTAATTTTTTTTATTTATGCAGAGGCCGAGGCCGCCTCGG
CCTCTGAGCTATTCCAGAAGTAGTGAGGAGGCTTTTTTGGAGGCCTAGGGACGTACCCAATTCGCCCTAT
AGTGAGTCGTATTACGCGCGCTCACTGGCCGTCGTTTTACAACGTCGTGACTGGGAAAACCCTGGCGTTA
CCCAACTTAATCGCCTTGCAGCACATCCCCCTTTCGCCAGCTGGCGTAATAGCGAAGAGGCCCGCACCGA
TCGCCCTTCCCAACAGTTGCGCAGCCTGAATGGCGAATGGG
[124 nt withheld, positions 4872-4995]
C
[91 nt withheld, positions 4997-5087]
A
[49 nt withheld, positions 5089-5137]
CCTTTGACGTTGGAGTCCACGTTCTTT
[37 nt withheld, positions 5165-5201]
ACCCTATCTCGGTCTATTCTTTTGATTTATAAGGGATTTTGCCGATTTCGGCCTATTGGTTAAAAAATGA
GCTGATTTAACAAAAATTTAACGCGAATTTTAACAAAATATTAACGCTTACAATTTAGGTGGCACTTTTC
GGGGAAATGTGCGCGGAACCCCTATTTGTTTATTTTTCTAAATACATTCAAATATGTATCCGCTCATGAG
ACAATAACCCTGATAAATGCTTCAATAATATTGAAAAAGGAAGAGTATGAGTATTCAACATTTCCGTGTC
GCCCTTATTCCCTTTTTTGCGGCATTTTGCCTTCCTGTTTTTGCTCACCCAGAAACGCTGGTGAAAGTAA
AAGATGCTGAAGATCAGTTGGGTGCACGAGTGGGTTACATCGAACTGGATCTCAACAGCGGTAAGATCCT
TGAGAGTTTTCGCCCCGAAGAACGTTTTCCAATGATGAGCACTTTTAAAGTTCTGCTATGTGGCGCGGTA
TTATCCCGTATTGACGCCGGGCAAGAGCAACTCGGTCGCCGCATACACTATTCTCAGAATGACTTGGTTG
AGTACTCACCAGTCACAGAAAAGCATCTTACGGATGGCATGACAGTAAGAGAATTATGCAGTGCTGCCAT
AACCATGAGTGATAACACTGCGGCCAACTTACTTCTGACAACGATCGGAGGACCGAAGGAGCTAACCGCT
TTTTTGCACAACATGGGGGATCATGTAACTCGCCTTGATCGTTGGGAACCGGAGCTGAATGAAGCCATAC
CAAACGACGAGCGTGACACCACGATGCCTGTAGCAATGGCAACAACGTTGCGCAAACTATTAACTGGCGA
ACTACTTACTCTAGCTTCCCGGCAACAATTAATAGACTGGATGGAGGCGGATAAAGTTGCAGGACCACTT
CTGCGCTCGGCCCTTCCGGCTGGCTGGTTTATTGCTGATAAATCTGGAGCCGGTGAGCGTGGGTCTCGCG
GTATCATTGCAGCACTGGGGCCAGATGGTAAGCCCTCCCGTATCGTAGTTATCTACACGACGGGGAGTCA
GGCAACTATGGATGAACGAAATAGACAGATCGCTGAGATAGGTGCCTCACTGATTAAGCATTGGTAACTG
TCAGACCAAGTTTACTCATATATACTTTAGATTGATTTAAAACTTCATTTTTAATTTAAAAGGATCTAGG
TGAAGATCCTTTTTGATAATCTCATGACCAAAATCCCTTAACGTGAGTTTTCGTTCCACTGAGCGTCAGA
CCCCGTAGAAAAGATCAAAGGATCTTCTTGAGATCCTTTTTTTCTGCGCGTAATCTGCTGCTTGCAAACA
AAAAAACCACCGCTACCAGCGGTGGTTTGTTTGCCGGATCAAGAGCTACCAACTCTTTTTCCGAAGGTAA
CTGGCTTCAGCAGAGCGCAGATACCAAATACTGTTCTTCTAGTGTAGCCGTAGTTAGGCCACCACTTCAA
GAACTCTGTAGCACCGCCTACATACCTCGCTCTGCTAATCCTGTTACCAGTGGCTGCTGCCAGTGGCGAT
AAGTCGTGTCTTACCGGGTTGGACTCAAGACGATAGTTACCGGATAAGGCGCAGCGGTCGGGCTGAACGG
GGGGTTCGTGCACACAGCCCAGCTTGGAGCGAACGACCTACACCGAACTGAGATACCTACAGCGTGAGCT
ATGAGAAAGCGCCACGCTTCCCGAAGGGAGAAAGGCGGACAGGTATCCGGTAAGCGGCAGGGTCGGAACA
GGAGAGCGCACGAGGGAGCTTCCAGGGGGAAACGCCTGGTATCTTTATAGTCCTGTCGGGTTTCGCCACC
TCTGACTTGAGCGTCGATTTTTGTGATGCTCGTCAGGGGGGCGGAGCCTATGGAAAAACGCCAGCAACGC
GGCCTTTTTACGGTTCCTGGCCTTTTGCTGGCCTTTTGCTCACATGTTCTTTCCTGCGTTATCCCCTGAT
TCTGTGGATAACCGTATTACCGCCTTTGAGTGAGCTGATACCGCTCGCCGCAGCCGAACGACCGAGCGCA
GCGAGTCAGTGAGCGAGGAAGCGGAAGAGCGCCCAATACGCAAACCGCCTCTCCCCGCGCGTTGGCCGAT
Features (pLannotate 1.2.2; 27 found; start..end, strand, type, name):
     64..85      +  protein_bind   CAP binding site: CAP binding activates transcription in the presence of cAMP. E. coli catabolite activator protein
    100..130     +  promoter       lac promoter: promoter for the E. coli lac operon
    138..154     +  protein_bind   lac operator: The lac repressor binds to the lac operator to inhibit transcription in E. coli. This inhibition can be relieved by adding lactose or isopropyl-β-D-thiogalactopyranoside (IPTG). lac repressor encoded by lacI
    199..217     +  promoter       T3 promoter: promoter for bacteriophage T3 RNA polymerase
    245..471     +  promoter       RSV promoter: Rous sarcoma virus enhancer/promoter
    472..652     +  LTR            5' LTR (truncated): truncated 5' long terminal repeat (LTR) from HIV-1
    699..824     +  misc_feature   HIV-1 Ψ: packaging signal of human immunodeficiency virus type 1
    808..1171    +  CDS            HIV-1 gag (fragment): gag protein from human immunodeficiency virus 1; gag
   1317..1550    +  misc_feature   RRE: The Rev response element (RRE) of HIV-1 allows for Rev-dependent mRNA export from the nucleus to the cytoplasm.
   1927..1953    +  CDS            Rev (fragment): human immunodeficiency virus 1 (HIV-1) Rev protein; rev; enhances nuclear export of unspliced and incompletely spliced viral mRNAs
   1957..2197    +  promoter       U6 promoter: RNA polymerase III promoter for human U6 snRNA
   2244..2311    +  misc_RNA       tracrRNA (fragment): trans-activating CRISPR RNA for the Streptococcus pyogenes CRISPR/Cas9 system
   2360..2477    +  misc_feature   cPPT/CTS: central polypurine tract and central termination sequence of HIV-1
   2546..2757    +  promoter       EF-1α core promoter: core promoter for human elongation factor EF-1α
   2783..3382    +  CDS            PuroR (fragment): puromycin N-acetyltransferase; pac from Streptomyces; confers resistance to puromycin
   3398..3986    +  misc_feature   WPRE: woodchuck hepatitis virus posttranscriptional regulatory element
   4037..4056    +  misc_feature   cPPT/CTS (fragment): central polypurine tract and central termination sequence of HIV-1
   4058..4291    +  LTR            3' LTR (ΔU3): self-inactivating 3' long terminal repeat (LTR) from HIV-1
   4369..4490    +  polyA_signal   SV40 poly(A) signal: SV40 polyadenylation signal
   4530..4665    +  rep_origin     SV40 ori: SV40 origin of replication
   4686..4704    -  promoter       T7 promoter: promoter for bacteriophage T7 RNA polymerase
   4712..4867    +  CDS            lacZα (fragment): LacZα fragment of β-galactosidase; lacZ fragment
   4872..5300    +  rep_origin     f1 ori (sequence partly withheld): f1 bacteriophage origin of replication; arrow indicates direction of (+) strand synthesis
   5353..5457    +  promoter       AmpR promoter: bla
   5458..6318    +  CDS            AmpR: β-lactamase; bla; confers resistance to ampicillin, carbenicillin, and related antibiotics
   6489..7077    +  rep_origin     ori: high-copy-number ColE1/pMB1/pBR322/pUC origin of replication
   7260..51      +  CDS            lacI (fragment) (across the origin): lac repressor; lacI; The lac repressor binds to the lac operator to inhibit transcription in E. coli. This inhibition can be relieved by adding lactose or isopropyl-β-D-thiogalactopyranoside (IPTG).
