[The description below was written by a language model from this plasmid's Addgene catalogue record and pLannotate feature annotations shown in this document.]
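Description:
KMT5A H2.3 gRNA is a third-generation lentiviral CRISPR guide plasmid built on the pLenti-sgRNA backbone and designed to target the human KMT5A gene. It is propagated in E. coli through a high-copy ColE1/pUC-type origin with ampicillin resistance (AmpR), and the backbone also carries an f1 origin, an SV40 origin and remnants of lac and phage-promoter elements. The catalogue lists the empty backbone as 9,151 bp, whereas the annotated full sequence is 7,301 nt. This would be consistent with loss of a stuffer when the guide was cloned between the two BsmBI sites, both of which were destroyed, but the record does not explain the difference.

The viral cassette has a hybrid RSV promoter/truncated HIV-1 5' LTR, which makes genomic RNA production independent of Tat. This is followed by the Ψ packaging signal with a gag fragment, the Rev response element for nuclear export, a cPPT/CTS element, and a self-inactivating ΔU3 3' LTR with a downstream SV40 polyadenylation signal. Within this unit, a human U6 RNA polymerase III promoter drives the KMT5A-specific spacer fused to the Streptococcus pyogenes tracrRNA-derived scaffold, producing a single guide RNA. A separate EF-1α core promoter expresses puromycin N-acetyltransferase, with a WPRE to enhance expression, allowing selection of transduced mammalian cells.

The plasmid encodes no Cas9, so the nuclease must be supplied separately, for example in Cas9-expressing cells. It belongs to a series of guides used for a large-scale analysis of CRISPR/Cas9 knockouts of cell-cycle genes in human cell lines.
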