Addgene plasmid #90727: KMT5A H2.3 gRNA
Purpose: 3rd generation lentiviral gRNA plasmid targeting human KMT5A
Depositing lab: Iain Cheeseman. Depositing organization: Whitehead Institute for Biomedical Research. Publication: Large-Scale Analysis of CRISPR/Cas9 Cell-Cycle Knockouts Reveals the Diversity of p53-Dependent Responses to Cell-Cycle Defects. McKinley KL, Cheeseman IM. Dev Cell. 2017 Feb 27;40(4):405-420.e2. doi: 10.1016/j.devcel.2017.01.012. Epub 2017 Feb 16. PubMed 28216383.
Backbone
  Vector backbone: pLenti-sgRNA
  Backbone manufacturer: Eric Lander & David Sabatini labs (Addgene plasmid #71409)
  Backbone size w/o insert (bp): 9151
  Vector type: Lentiviral, CRISPR
  Selectable markers: Puromycin
Growth in bacteria
  Bacterial resistance: Ampicillin, 100 μg/mL
  Growth temperature: 37°C
  Growth strain: NEB Stable
  Copy number: Unknown
Gene/Insert
  Gene/Insert name: KMT5A (Guide Designation H2.3) (alt name: pKMKO series)
  gRNA/shRNA sequence: CACCGAAGATGTCCAAGCCCCGCG
  Species: H. sapiens (human)
  Promoter: U6
  Cloning method: Restriction Enzyme; 5′ cloning site BsmBI (destroyed during cloning); 3′ cloning site BsmBI (destroyed during cloning)
  Sequencing primers: 5′ hU6-F (5'-GAGGGCCTATTTCCCATGATT-3'); 3′ EF1a-R (5'-CACGGCGACTACTGCACTTA-3')
Terms and licenses: Academic/Nonprofit Terms; Industry Terms: Not Available to Industry
Depositor comments: Please note that gRNA target sequence listed is not strictly the 20nt spacer sequence, but also contains the 5' BsmBI overhang. For more information about knockout human cell lines generated using this plasmid, please see http://cellcycleknockouts.wi.mit.edu/ .
How to cite: KMT5A H2.3 gRNA was a gift from Iain Cheeseman (Addgene plasmid # 90727 ; http://n2t.net/addgene:90727 ; RRID:Addgene_90727)
